>Addgene plasmid #107623 | Gsp_ifb | depositor full sequence | sequence record 202979 | Full Sequence
GTGTGAGTTGCCTTTTCTTCGCCTTTTGAATTTTGCAATGTCGTAACAATCTGAGCTCCGTATCCCCAAT
TCGATTCTGAGCATTCTGCATCATTTGAACCTTGAGGTTTATTTCCTCTTGCCCATATTTTATAATATCG
ATTTTTTCCTGTGGGTTCTAAAATAGTTTTTGGTGAAATCACATGCTTGACAATAATTCGTCCATTGTCA
GTATTTCTGTTGAGAATATAACCGGAAATATCCTCATCTTGTGATCCAGTATTTTCAAGAATAATAAATT
TTCCATCAGCCGAACATTCTTGAATTGTTACATTACCTTTTGCAGTTCTTTGAAAAGACGTCTTTGCTGA
CATTTCTCCTTTGACAATACTCGTAACTTGAGTTTTAGTTGAAGGAGCAGCTTGTTGTTGACTGATACTG
GATCTTGTTACATGATCCATCAAATCAACATTTCTTCCTGCTTGGTTAAATGAATTACTACTACTGATAT
TATTTTTACGATTGACTCTATATTCTTCACCTTCCAACATTTTTCTATAAGCTATAATTTCAAGTTCTAA
GCTTAATTTGGCATCTAGTAAAATTTGCAATTCTATAAGTATTGATTCAAGTTCCGATTGTCGATTCATC
AGTTCTTTCCTTAAATTAGCTTTCTCCATATCAAATTCACGATTCTTTTCTTCAATTTCTCGTCTCAACA
ATTCTAATAATCTTTCCAATTCACTATTTCTAGCTTCTAATTCTGGAAGTCTATTTCTCATATCTGCCAA
CTGATCTTTCAATCTAGTATTTTCCTCTCTTAATTGTACTGTCTCAACGTTTTCTTTGCTTTGATTTGTT
CGAATTTCTTGTATTTTAAGAGTATATTGTGCTTCCATATCATAGTGCAAAGCTTCCATTTTTTTATCGT
ATTCCGACTGAATATCTCTTAAAGCTTGGGCCATTTCATTTCTCCAGAAATCTTTACTTTCAGAGGAATC
CTTATAAACCAATGCAGCCAATTCTCTTATTTCAGATTCGAATATTTTCTTCAAAAATTCGATTTGATCG
AGTAATGATTGAACTTCATTATGAGCAGTAATATGTTCTAGAGTTTCTTTATCCAAATCCTTTTTCAATT
GATTAAGCTCTTCTTTTAATCGAATTATTTCTTTATTATCTCTAATTTTTTCTTCCTCTAATGAGCTCAA
TCTTTTTCGAAGATTTCCAATTTCATGTTCATAGTCAGCCAAAGTACTGCTCATTTTATCTATTGTTTCT
TTATCAGCAGAATGCAACTGGGTAGCATCATTTAATTCCATTTGAGCTTCTTGAATAAGATCCTCTAAAG
TGTTTATTTTCATTTCAAGTTGAGCTTTTGATGCTTCAGCTTGATCCAATGAACGCCTTAATTGACTCAT
ATCAGAATCATATAAAGCTTTGATTCTGGCAGTCTCTTTACCCCACTGATCTTTTAAATCATTTAGCTCA
TCTGTTAGCCTTTTATTTTCATCTTCCAAACTACGTACTTTATCTATATAATTTGCAAATCGATCATTTA
ATTCTTGTAATTCATTTTTCTCCTTTTCTCTACCATTCATCAGATTATTAACACCACTATGAACGATATT
TGATGTTGCACCAGGAGTCGCGCTTACTCCATAGCTTTTTTTCATTTCAATTGTTCTAACACTCGAGGCA
TTCTGGTTTCCTGTAGT
Features (pLannotate 1.2.2; 1 found; start..end, strand, type, name):
   1398..1577    -  CDS            VIM (fragment): VIME_SHEEP - Experimental evidence at transcript level: Swiss-Prot protein existence level 2. Vimentins are class-III intermediate filaments found in various non-epithelial cells, especially mesenchymal cells. Vimentin is attached to the nucleus, endoplasmic reticulum, and mitochondria, either laterally or terminally. From Ovis aries (Sheep).
