>Addgene plasmid #107623 | Gsp_ifb | addgene full sequence | sequence record 208377 | Addgene NGS Result
GTAAAACGACGGCCAGTCTTAAGCAAAAAACCCCTCAAGACCCGTTTAGAGGCCCCAAGGGGTTATGCTA
GGAAGTAATACGACTCACTATAGGGAGACCGGCAGATCTGATATCATCGATGAATTCGAGCTCCACCGCG
GTGGCGGCCGCTCTAGAACTAGTGGATCCACCGGTTCCATGGCTAGCGGCATTACCATCCCGTCAGTGGG
GTAAAGAGACTGCCAGAATCAAAGCTTTATATGATTCTGATATGAGTCAATTAAGGCGTTCATTGGATCA
AGCTGAAGCATCAAAAGCTCAACTTGAAATGAAAATAAACACTTTAGAGGATCTTATTCAAGAAGCTCAA
ATGGAATTAAATGATGCTACCCAGTTGCATTCTGCTGATAAAGAAACAATAGATAAAATGAGCAGTACTT
TGGCTGACTATGAACATGAAATTGGAAATCTTCGAAAAAGATTGAGCTCATTAGAGGAAGAAAAAATTAG
AGATAATAAAGAAATAATTCGATTAAAAGAAGAGCTTAATCAATTGAAAAAGGATTTGGATAAAGAAACT
CTAGAACATATTACTGCTCATAATGAAGTTCAATCATTACTCGATCAAATCGAATTTTTGAAGAAAATAT
TCGAATCTGAAATAAGAGAATTGGCTGCATTGGTTTATAAGGATTCCTCTGAAAGTAAAGATTTCTGGAG
AAATGAAATGGCCCAAGCTTTAAGAGATATTCAGTCGGAATACGATAAAAAAATGGAAGCTTTGCACTAT
GATATGGAAGCACAATATACTCTTAAAATACAAGAAATTCGAACAAATCAAAGCAAAGAAAACGTTGAGA
CAGTACAATTAAGAGAGGAAAATACTAGATTGAAAGATCAGTTAGCAGATATGAGAAATAGACTTCCAGA
ATTAGAAGCTAGAAATAGTGAATTGGAAAGATTATTAGAATTGTTGAGACGAGAAATTGAAGAAAAGAAT
CGTGAATTTGATATGGAGAAAGCTAATTTAAGGAAAGAACTGATGAATCGACAATCGGAACTTGAATCAA
TACTTATAGAATTGCAAATTTTACTAGATGCCAAATTAAGCTTAGAACTTGAAATTATAGCTTATAGAAA
AATGTTGGAAGGTGAAGAATATAGAGTCAATCGTAAAAATAATATCAGTAGTAGTAATTCATTTAACCAA
GCAGGAAGAAATGTTGATTTGATGGATCATGTAACAAGATCCAGTATCAGTCAACAACAAGCTGCTCCTT
CAACTAAAACTCAAGTTACGAGTATTGTCAAAGGAGAAATGTCAGCAAAGACGTCTTTTCAAAGAACTGC
AAAAGGTAATGTAACAATTCAAGAATGTTCGGCTGATGGAAAATTTATTATTCTTGAAAATACTGGATCA
CAAGATGAGGATATTTCCGGTTATATTCTCAACAGAAATACTGACAATGGACGAATTATTGTCAAGCATG
TGATTTCACCAAAAACTATTTTAGAACCCACAGGAAAAAATCGATATTATAAAATATGGGCAAGAGGAAA
TAAACCTCAAGGTTCAAATGATGCAGAATGCTCAGAATCGAATTGGGGATACGGAGCTCAGATTGTTACG
ACATTGCAAAATTCAAAAGGCGAAGAAAAGGCAACTCACACCGGGTAGAATTGGCCGGGCCCGGTACCCA
ATTCGCCCTATAGTGAGTCGTATTACTTCCACATAACCCCTTGGGGCCTCTAAACGGGTCTTGAGGGGTT
TTTTGAGGATCCCCTATAGTGAGTCGTATTACATGGTCATAGCTGTTTCCTGGCAGCTCTGGCCCGTGTC
TCAAAATCTCTGATGTTACATTGCACAAGATAAAAATATATCATCATGAACAATAAAACTGTCTGCTTAC
ATAAACAGTAATACAAGGGGTGTTATGAGCCATATTCAACGGGAAACGTCGAGGCCGCGATTAAATTCCA
ACATGGATGCTGATTTATATGGGTATAAATGGGCTCGCGATAATGTCGGGCAATCAGGTGCGACAATCTA
TCGCTTGTATGGGAAGCCCGATGCGCCAGAGTTGTTTCTGAAACATGGCAAAGGTAGCGTTGCCAATGAT
GTTACAGATGAGATGGTCAGACTAAACTGGCTGACGGAATTTATGCCTCTTCCGACCATCAAGCATTTTA
TCCGTACTCCTGATGATGCATGGTTACTCACCACTGCGATCCCCGGAAAAACAGCATTCCAGGTATTAGA
AGAATATCCTGATTCAGGTGAAAATATTGTTGATGCGCTGGCAGTGTTCCTGCGCCGGTTGCATTCGATT
CCTGTTTGTAATTGTCCTTTTAACAGCGATCGCGTATTTCGTCTCGCTCAGGCGCAATCACGAATGAATA
ACGGTTTGGTTGATGCGAGTGATTTTGATGACGAGCGTAATGGCTGGCCTGTTGAACAAGTCTGGAAAGA
AATGCATAAACTTTTGCCATTCTCACCGGATTCAGTCGTCACTCATGGTGATTTCTCACTTGATAACCTT
ATTTTTGACGAGGGGAAATTAATAGGTTGTATTGATGTTGGACGAGTCGGAATCGCAGACCGATACCAGG
ATCTTGCCATCCTATGGAACTGCCTCGGTGAGTTTTCTCCTTCATTACAGAAACGGCTTTTTCAAAAATA
TGGTATTGATAATCCTGATATGAATAAATTGCAGTTTCATTTGATGCTCGATGAGTTTTTCTAATCAGAA
TTGGTTAATTGGTTGTAACACTGGCAGAGCATTACGCTGACTTGACGGGACGGCGCAAGCTCATGACCAA
AATCCCTTAACGTGAGTTACGCGTCGTTCCACTGAGCGTCAGACCCCGTAGAAAAGATCAAAGGATCTTC
TTGAGATCCTTTTTTTCTGCGCGTAATCTGCTGCTTGCAAACAAAAAAACCACCGCTACCAGCGGTGGTT
TGTTTGCCGGATCAAGAGCTACCAACTCTTTTTCCGAAGGTAACTGGCTTCAGCAGAGCGCAGATACCAA
ATACTGTTCTTCTAGTGTAGCCGTAGTTAGGCCACCACTTCAAGAACTCTGTAGCACCGCCTACATACCT
CGCTCTGCTAATCCTGTTACCAGTGGCTGCTGCCAGTGGCGATAAGTCGTGTCTTACCGGGTTGGACTCA
AGACGATAGTTACCGGATAAGGCGCAGCGGTCGGGCTGAACGGGGGGTTCGTGCACACAGCCCAGCTTGG
AGCGAACGACCTACACCGAACTGAGATACCTACAGCGTGAGCTATGAGAAAGCGCCACGCTTCCCGAAGG
GAGAAAGGCGGACAGGTATCCGGTAAGCGGCAGGGTCGGAACAGGAGAGCGCACGAGGGAGCTTCCAGGG
GGAAACGCCTGGTATCTTTATAGTCCTGTCGGGTTTCGCCACCTCTGACTTGAGCGTCGATTTTTGTGAT
GCTCGTCAGGGGGGCGGAGCCTATGGAAAAACGCCAGCAACGCGGCCTTTTTACGGTTCCTGGCCTTTTG
CTGGCCTTTTGCTCACATGTTCTTTCCTGCGTTATCCCCTGATTCTGTGGATAACCGTATTACCGCCTTT
GAGTGAGCTGATACCGCTCGCCGCAGCCGAACGACCGAGCGCAGCGAGTCAGTGAGCGAGGAAGCGGAAG
AGCGCCCAATACGCAAACCGCCTCTCCCCGCGCGTTGGCCGATTCATTAATGCAGCTGGCACGACAGGTT
TCCCGACTGGAAAGCGGGCAGTGAGCGCAACGCAATTAATACGCGTACCGCTAGCCAGGAAGAGTTTGTA
GAAACGCAAAAAGGCCATCCGTCAGGATGGCCTTCTGCTTAGTTTGATGCCTGGCAGTTTATGGCGGGCG
TCCTGCCCGCCACCCTCCGGGCCGTTGCTTCACAACGTTCAAATCCGCTCCCGGCGGATTTGTCCTACTC
AGGAGAGCGTTCACCGACAAACAACAGATAAAACGAAAGGCCCAGTCTTCCGACTGAGCCTTTCGTTTTA
TTTGATGCCTGGCAGTTCCCTACTCTCGCGTTAACGCTAGCATGGATGTTTTCCCAGTCACGACGTT
Features (pLannotate 1.2.2; 12 found; start..end, strand, type, name):
     24..71      -  terminator     T7 terminator: transcription terminator for bacteriophage T7 RNA polymerase
     76..94      +  promoter       T7 promoter: promoter for bacteriophage T7 RNA polymerase
    128..174     +  misc_feature   MCS (fragment): pBluescript multiple cloning site
   1687..1705    -  promoter       T7 promoter: promoter for bacteriophage T7 RNA polymerase
   1712..1755    +  terminator     T7 terminator (fragment): transcription terminator for bacteriophage T7 RNA polymerase
   1763..1781    -  promoter       T7 promoter: promoter for bacteriophage T7 RNA polymerase
   1915..2724    +  CDS            KanR: aminoglycoside phosphotransferase; aph(3')-Ia; confers resistance to kanamycin in bacteria or G418 (Geneticin®) in eukaryotes
   2871..3459    +  rep_origin     ori: high-copy-number ColE1/pMB1/pBR322/pUC origin of replication
   3642..3734    +  CDS            lacI (fragment): lac repressor; lacI; The lac repressor binds to the lac operator to inhibit transcription in E. coli. This inhibition can be relieved by adding lactose or isopropyl-β-D-thiogalactopyranoside (IPTG).
   3789..3816    -  terminator     rrnB T2 terminator: transcription terminator T2 from the E. coli rrnB gene
   3948..3991    +  terminator     rrnB T1 terminator: Escherichia coli rrnB; transcription terminator T1 from the E. coli rrnB gene
   4038..17      -  CDS            lacZα (fragment) (across the origin): LacZα fragment of β-galactosidase; lacZ fragment
