[The description below was written by a language model from this plasmid's Addgene catalogue record and pLannotate feature annotations shown in this document.]
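Description:
Gsp_ifb is a small bacterial plasmid built on the pPR-T4P backbone and intended as a template for in situ hybridization probes and RNAi reagents in planarian studies. It is propagated in E. coli using a high-copy ColE1/pUC-type origin and selected with kanamycin through an aph(3')-Ia (KanR) gene. Other annotated backbone elements are rrnB T1 and T2 terminators and short remnants of lacI, lacZα and a pBluescript-type multiple cloning site, which appear to be vestigial fragments rather than functional parts.

The payload is a roughly 1.7 kb fragment named ifb, inserted by ligation-independent cloning. The cloning region is flanked by opposing T7 promoters, each backed by an outward-lying T7 terminator, and a third T7 promoter lies just beyond. This convergent arrangement lets T7 RNA polymerase transcribe both strands of the insert, giving double-stranded RNA for RNAi. The same flanking promoters are also what would support synthesis of riboprobes for in situ hybridization, although the record does not describe how a single strand is obtained.

The depositor's 1,697 nt record covers only the insert. Its sole annotation is a short region resembling the intermediate filament protein vimentin, consistent with ifb encoding an intermediate-filament-like protein, though the record does not spell this out. The catalogue lists the species as Giardia sp., which sits oddly with the stated planarian purpose, and the record does not resolve this. The sequenced plasmid is 4,057 nt, somewhat shorter than the sum of the listed backbone and insert sizes. The construct is associated with classroom activities on regeneration and stem cell biology.
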