Addgene plasmid #107623: Gsp_ifb
Purpose: In situ hybridization and RNAi studies in planarians
Depositing lab: Alejandro Sánchez. Depositing organization: Stowers Institute for Medical Research. Publication: Hands-On Classroom Activities for Exploring Regeneration and Stem Cell Biology with Planarians. Accorsi A, Williams MM, Ross EJ, Robb SMC, Elliott SA, Tu KC, Sanchez Alvarado A. The American Biology Teacher 79(3):208-223. Mar 2017. 10.1525/abt.2017.79.3.208.
Backbone
  Vector backbone: pPR-T4P
  Backbone size w/o insert (bp): 2636
  Vector type: RNAi ; In situ hybridization
Growth in bacteria
  Bacterial resistance: Kanamycin, 50 μg/mL
  Growth temperature: 37°C
  Growth strain: DH5alpha
  Copy number: Unknown
Gene/Insert
  Gene/Insert name: ifb
  Species: Giardia sp.
  Insert size (bp): 1697
  Cloning method: Ligation Independent Cloning
Terms and licenses: Academic/Nonprofit Terms; Industry Terms: Not Available to Industry
How to cite: Gsp_ifb was a gift from Alejandro Sánchez (Addgene plasmid # 107623 ; http://n2t.net/addgene:107623 ; RRID:Addgene_107623)
